Addgene plasmid #76128: NEK1 gRNA (BRDN0001145167)
Purpose: 3rd generation lentiviral gRNA plasmid targeting human NEK1
Depositing lab: John Doench & David Root. Depositing organization: Broad Institute. Publication: Optimized sgRNA design to maximize activity and minimize off-target effects of CRISPR-Cas9. Doench JG, Fusi N, Sullender M, Hegde M, Vaimberg EW, Donovan KF, Smith I, Tothova Z, Wilen C, Orchard R, Virgin HW, Listgarten J, Root DE. Nat Biotechnol. 2016 Jan 18. doi: 10.1038/nbt.3437. PubMed 26780180.
Backbone
  Vector backbone: lentiGuide-Puro
  Backbone manufacturer: Zhang Lab (Addgene plasmid # 52963)
  Vector type: Mammalian Expression, Lentiviral, CRISPR
  Selectable markers: Puromycin
Growth in bacteria
  Bacterial resistance: Ampicillin, 100 μg/mL
  Growth temperature: 37°C
  Growth strain: DH5alpha
  Copy number: High Copy
Gene/Insert
  Gene/Insert name: NEK1 (alt names: NEK1; NM_001199397.1)
  gRNA/shRNA sequence: ATAACTGAGACACCAAACTG
  Species: H. sapiens (human)
  Entrez Gene: NEK1 (a.k.a. ALS24, NY-REN-55, OFD2, SRPS2, SRPS2A, SRTD6)
  Promoter: hU6
  Cloning method: Unknown
  Sequencing primers: 5′ U6-F; 3′ pS2-R
Terms and licenses: Academic/Nonprofit Terms; Industry Terms: Not Available to Industry
Depositor comments: The gRNA was designed to target the following Genbank reference sequence(s): NM_001199397.1,NM_001199398.1,NM_001199399.1,NM_001199400.1,NM_012224.2. Note that this plasmid does NOT contain Cas9. It should be used in conjunction with lentiCas9-Blast (Addgene #52962) or otherwise with cell lines already expressing Cas9. Browse the full kinome gRNA library at http://www.addgene.org/pooled-library/broadgpp-human-kinome/ or visit http://www.broadinstitute.org/rnai/public/ for detailed protocols and information.
How to cite: NEK1 gRNA (BRDN0001145167) was a gift from John Doench & David Root (Addgene plasmid # 76128 ; http://n2t.net/addgene:76128 ; RRID:Addgene_76128)
