[The description below was written by a language model from this plasmid's Addgene catalogue record and pLannotate feature annotations shown in this document.]
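Description:
NEK1 gRNA (BRDN0001145167) is a third-generation lentiviral CRISPR guide plasmid built on the lentiGuide-Puro backbone and designed to express a single guide RNA against human NEK1, a kinase gene. The guide was designed against several NEK1 reference transcripts and belongs to a human kinome gRNA collection. In bacteria the roughly 8.3 kb plasmid is maintained through a high-copy ColE1/pUC-type origin and selected with ampicillin via the β-lactamase gene. The backbone also carries an f1 origin, an SV40 origin and poly(A) signal, and remnants of lac and T7/T3 cloning-vector sequences.

The lentiviral transfer cassette begins with an RSV promoter fused to a truncated HIV-1 5' LTR, which drives Tat-independent production of the genomic RNA in packaging cells. This is followed by the Ψ packaging signal with a partial gag region and the Rev response element for nuclear export. Within the proviral region, a human U6 RNA polymerase III promoter transcribes the NEK1-targeting spacer joined to the Streptococcus pyogenes Cas9 guide scaffold. A cPPT/CTS element lies downstream of the scaffold and aids nuclear import. Next, the EF-1α core promoter with its intron A drives the puromycin N-acetyltransferase gene, allowing selection of transduced mammalian cells. A WPRE then enhances transcript expression, and the cassette ends in a self-inactivating ΔU3 3' LTR.

The plasmid does not encode Cas9. It is meant to be used with a separate Cas9 lentiviral vector or in cells that already express Cas9, typically for NEK1 knockout.
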