Features (pLannotate 1.2.2; 29 found; start..end, strand, type, name):
     14..80      +  CDS            small t antigen (fragment): SV40 (simian virus 40) small t antigen
    106..317     +  promoter       EF-1α core promoter: core promoter for human elongation factor EF-1α
    318..1256    +  intron         EF-1α intron A: intron upstream of the start codon of human EF-1α
   1278..1877    +  CDS            PuroR (fragment): puromycin N-acetyltransferase; pac from Streptomyces; confers resistance to puromycin
   1893..2481    +  misc_feature   WPRE: woodchuck hepatitis virus posttranscriptional regulatory element
   2532..2551    +  misc_feature   cPPT/CTS (fragment): central polypurine tract and central termination sequence of HIV-1
   2553..2786    +  LTR            3' LTR (ΔU3): self-inactivating 3' long terminal repeat (LTR) from HIV-1
   2864..2985    +  polyA_signal   SV40 poly(A) signal: SV40 polyadenylation signal
   3025..3160    +  rep_origin     SV40 ori: SV40 origin of replication
   3181..3199    -  promoter       T7 promoter: promoter for bacteriophage T7 RNA polymerase
   3207..3362    +  CDS            lacZα (fragment): LacZα fragment of β-galactosidase; lacZ fragment
   3367..3795    +  rep_origin     f1 ori (sequence partly withheld): f1 bacteriophage origin of replication; arrow indicates direction of (+) strand synthesis
   3848..3952    +  promoter       AmpR promoter: bla
   3953..4813    +  CDS            AmpR: β-lactamase; bla; confers resistance to ampicillin, carbenicillin, and related antibiotics
   4984..5572    +  rep_origin     ori: high-copy-number ColE1/pMB1/pBR322/pUC origin of replication
   5755..5847    +  CDS            lacI (fragment): lac repressor; lacI; The lac repressor binds to the lac operator to inhibit transcription in E. coli. This inhibition can be relieved by adding lactose or isopropyl-β-D-thiogalactopyranoside (IPTG).
   5860..5881    +  protein_bind   CAP binding site: CAP binding activates transcription in the presence of cAMP. E. coli catabolite activator protein
   5896..5926    +  promoter       lac promoter: promoter for the E. coli lac operon
   5934..5950    +  protein_bind   lac operator: The lac repressor binds to the lac operator to inhibit transcription in E. coli. This inhibition can be relieved by adding lactose or isopropyl-β-D-thiogalactopyranoside (IPTG). lac repressor encoded by lacI
   5995..6013    +  promoter       T3 promoter: promoter for bacteriophage T3 RNA polymerase
   6041..6267    +  promoter       RSV promoter: Rous sarcoma virus enhancer/promoter
   6268..6448    +  LTR            5' LTR (truncated): truncated 5' long terminal repeat (LTR) from HIV-1
   6495..6620    +  misc_feature   HIV-1 Ψ: packaging signal of human immunodeficiency virus type 1
   6604..6967    +  CDS            HIV-1 gag (fragment): gag protein from human immunodeficiency virus 1; gag
   7113..7346    +  misc_feature   RRE: The Rev response element (RRE) of HIV-1 allows for Rev-dependent mRNA export from the nucleus to the cytoplasm.
   7723..7749    +  CDS            Rev (fragment): human immunodeficiency virus 1 (HIV-1) Rev protein; rev; enhances nuclear export of unspliced and incompletely spliced viral mRNAs
   7753..7993    +  promoter       U6 promoter: RNA polymerase III promoter for human U6 snRNA
   8023..8098    +  misc_RNA       gRNA scaffold: guide RNA scaffold for the Streptococcus pyogenes CRISPR/Cas9 system
   8154..8271    +  misc_feature   cPPT/CTS: central polypurine tract and central termination sequence of HIV-1
>Addgene plasmid #76128 | NEK1 gRNA (BRDN0001145167) | addgene full sequence | sequence record 185240 | Addgene Assembled Sequence
CCCGGGTGCAAAGATGGATAAAGTTTTAAACAGAGAGGAATCTTTGCAGCTAATGGACCTTCTAGGTCTT
GAAAGGAGTGGGAATTGGCTCCGGTGCCCGTCAGTGGGCAGAGCGCACATCGCCCACAGTCCCCGAGAAG
TTGGGGGGAGGGGTCGGCAATTGATCCGGTGCCTAGAGAAGGTGGCGCGGGGTAAACTGGGAAAGTGATG
TCGTGTACTGGCTCCGCCTTTTTCCCGAGGGTGGGGGAGAACCGTATATAAGTGCAGTAGTCGCCGTGAA
CGTTCTTTTTCGCAACGGGTTTGCCGCCAGAACACAGGTAAGTGCCGTGTGTGGTTCCCGCGGGCCTGGC
CTCTTTACGGGTTATGGCCCTTGCGTGCCTTGAATTACTTCCACCTGGCTGCAGTACGTGATTCTTGATC
CCGAGCTTCGGGTTGGAAGTGGGTGGGAGAGTTCGAGGCCTTGCGCTTAAGGAGCCCCTTCGCCTCGTGC
TTGAGTTGAGGCCTGGCCTGGGCGCTGGGGCCGCCGCGTGCGAATCTGGTGGCACCTTCGCGCCTGTCTC
GCTGCTTTCGATAAGTCTCTAGCCATTTAAAATTTTTGATGACCTGCTGCGACGCTTTTTTTCTGGCAAG
ATAGTCTTGTAAATGCGGGCCAAGATCTGCACACTGGTATTTCGGTTTTTGGGGCCGCGGGCGGCGACGG
GGCCCGTGCGTCCCAGCGCACATGTTCGGCGAGGCGGGGCCTGCGAGCGCGGCCACCGAGAATCGGACGG
GGGTAGTCTCAAGCTGGCCGGCCTGCTCTGGTGCCTGGCCTCGCGCCGCCGTGTATCGCCCCGCCCTGGG
CGGCAAGGCTGGCCCGGTCGGCACCAGTTGCGTGAGCGGAAAGATGGCCGCTTCCCGGCCCTGCTGCAGG
GAGCTCAAAATGGAGGACGCGGCGCTCGGGAGAGCGGGCGGGTGAGTCACCCACACAAAGGAAAAGGGCC
TTTCCGTCCTCAGCCGTCGCTTCATGTGACTCCACGGAGTACCGGGCGCCGTCCAGGCACCTCGATTAGT
TCTCGAGCTTTTGGAGTACGTCGTCTTTAGGTTGGGGGGAGGGGTTTTATGCGATGGAGTTTCCCCACAC
TGAGTGGGTGGAGACTGAAGTTAGGCCAGCTTGGCACTTGATGTAATTCTCCTTGGAATTTGCCCTTTTT
GAGTTTGGATCTTGGTTCATTCTCAAGCCTCAGACAGTGGTTCAAAGTTTTTTTCTTCCATTTCAGGTGT
CGTGACGTACGGCCACCATGACCGAGTACAAGCCCACGGTGCGCCTCGCCACCCGCGACGACGTCCCCAG
GGCCGTACGCACCCTCGCCGCCGCGTTCGCCGACTACCCCGCCACGCGCCACACCGTCGATCCGGACCGC
CACATCGAGCGGGTCACCGAGCTGCAAGAACTCTTCCTCACGCGCGTCGGGCTCGACATCGGCAAGGTGT
GGGTCGCGGACGACGGCGCCGCCGTGGCGGTCTGGACCACGCCGGAGAGCGTCGAAGCGGGGGCGGTGTT
CGCCGAGATCGGCCCGCGCATGGCCGAGTTGAGCGGTTCCCGGCTGGCCGCGCAGCAACAGATGGAAGGC
CTCCTGGCGCCGCACCGGCCCAAGGAGCCCGCGTGGTTCCTGGCCACCGTCGGAGTCTCGCCCGACCACC
AGGGCAAGGGTCTGGGCAGCGCCGTCGTGCTCCCCGGAGTGGAGGCGGCCGAGCGCGCCGGGGTGCCCGC
CTTCCTGGAGACCTCCGCGCCCCGCAACCTCCCCTTCTACGAGCGGCTCGGCTTCACCGTCACCGCCGAC
GTCGAGGTGCCCGAAGGACCGCGCACCTGGTGCATGACCCGCAAGCCCGGTGCCTGAACGCGTTAAGTCG
ACAATCAACCTCTGGATTACAAAATTTGTGAAAGATTGACTGGTATTCTTAACTATGTTGCTCCTTTTAC
GCTATGTGGATACGCTGCTTTAATGCCTTTGTATCATGCTATTGCTTCCCGTATGGCTTTCATTTTCTCC
TCCTTGTATAAATCCTGGTTGCTGTCTCTTTATGAGGAGTTGTGGCCCGTTGTCAGGCAACGTGGCGTGG
TGTGCACTGTGTTTGCTGACGCAACCCCCACTGGTTGGGGCATTGCCACCACCTGTCAGCTCCTTTCCGG
GACTTTCGCTTTCCCCCTCCCTATTGCCACGGCGGAACTCATCGCCGCCTGCCTTGCCCGCTGCTGGACA
GGGGCTCGGCTGTTGGGCACTGACAATTCCGTGGTGTTGTCGGGGAAATCATCGTCCTTTCCTTGGCTGC
TCGCCTGTGTTGCCACCTGGATTCTGCGCGGGACGTCCTTCTGCTACGTCCCTTCGGCCCTCAATCCAGC
GGACCTTCCTTCCCGCGGCCTGCTGCCGGCTCTGCGGCCTCTTCCGCGTCTTCGCCTTCGCCCTCAGACG
AGTCGGATCTCCCTTTGGGCCGCCTCCCCGCGTCGACTTTAAGACCAATGACTTACAAGGCAGCTGTAGA
TCTTAGCCACTTTTTAAAAGAAAAGGGGGGACTGGAAGGGCTAATTCACTCCCAACGAAGACAAGATCTG
CTTTTTGCTTGTACTGGGTCTCTCTGGTTAGACCAGATCTGAGCCTGGGAGCTCTCTGGCTAACTAGGGA
ACCCACTGCTTAAGCCTCAATAAAGCTTGCCTTGAGTGCTTCAAGTAGTGTGTGCCCGTCTGTTGTGTGA
CTCTGGTAACTAGAGATCCCTCAGACCCTTTTAGTCAGTGTGGAAAATCTCTAGCAGTACGTATAGTAGT
TCATGTCATCTTATTATTCAGTATTTATAACTTGCAAAGAAATGAATATCAGAGAGTGAGAGGAACTTGT
TTATTGCAGCTTATAATGGTTACAAATAAAGCAATAGCATCACAAATTTCACAAATAAAGCATTTTTTTC
ACTGCATTCTAGTTGTGGTTTGTCCAAACTCATCAATGTATCTTATCATGTCTGGCTCTAGCTATCCCGC
CCCTAACTCCGCCCATCCCGCCCCTAACTCCGCCCAGTTCCGCCCATTCTCCGCCCCATGGCTGACTAAT
TTTTTTTATTTATGCAGAGGCCGAGGCCGCCTCGGCCTCTGAGCTATTCCAGAAGTAGTGAGGAGGCTTT
TTTGGAGGCCTAGGGACGTACCCAATTCGCCCTATAGTGAGTCGTATTACGCGCGCTCACTGGCCGTCGT
TTTACAACGTCGTGACTGGGAAAACCCTGGCGTTACCCAACTTAATCGCCTTGCAGCACATCCCCCTTTC
GCCAGCTGGCGTAATAGCGAAGAGGCCCGCACCGATCGCCCTTCCCAACAGTTGCGCAGCCTGAATGGCG
AATGGG
[124 nt withheld, positions 3367-3490]
C
[91 nt withheld, positions 3492-3582]
A
[49 nt withheld, positions 3584-3632]
CCTTTGACGTTGGAGTCCACGTTCTTT
[37 nt withheld, positions 3660-3696]
ACCCTATCTCGGTCTATTCTTTTGATTTATAAGGGATTTTGCCGATTTCGGCCTATTGGTTAAAAAATGA
GCTGATTTAACAAAAATTTAACGCGAATTTTAACAAAATATTAACGCTTACAATTTAGGTGGCACTTTTC
GGGGAAATGTGCGCGGAACCCCTATTTGTTTATTTTTCTAAATACATTCAAATATGTATCCGCTCATGAG
ACAATAACCCTGATAAATGCTTCAATAATATTGAAAAAGGAAGAGTATGAGTATTCAACATTTCCGTGTC
GCCCTTATTCCCTTTTTTGCGGCATTTTGCCTTCCTGTTTTTGCTCACCCAGAAACGCTGGTGAAAGTAA
AAGATGCTGAAGATCAGTTGGGTGCACGAGTGGGTTACATCGAACTGGATCTCAACAGCGGTAAGATCCT
TGAGAGTTTTCGCCCCGAAGAACGTTTTCCAATGATGAGCACTTTTAAAGTTCTGCTATGTGGCGCGGTA
TTATCCCGTATTGACGCCGGGCAAGAGCAACTCGGTCGCCGCATACACTATTCTCAGAATGACTTGGTTG
AGTACTCACCAGTCACAGAAAAGCATCTTACGGATGGCATGACAGTAAGAGAATTATGCAGTGCTGCCAT
AACCATGAGTGATAACACTGCGGCCAACTTACTTCTGACAACGATCGGAGGACCGAAGGAGCTAACCGCT
TTTTTGCACAACATGGGGGATCATGTAACTCGCCTTGATCGTTGGGAACCGGAGCTGAATGAAGCCATAC
CAAACGACGAGCGTGACACCACGATGCCTGTAGCAATGGCAACAACGTTGCGCAAACTATTAACTGGCGA
ACTACTTACTCTAGCTTCCCGGCAACAATTAATAGACTGGATGGAGGCGGATAAAGTTGCAGGACCACTT
CTGCGCTCGGCCCTTCCGGCTGGCTGGTTTATTGCTGATAAATCTGGAGCCGGTGAGCGTGGGTCTCGCG
GTATCATTGCAGCACTGGGGCCAGATGGTAAGCCCTCCCGTATCGTAGTTATCTACACGACGGGGAGTCA
GGCAACTATGGATGAACGAAATAGACAGATCGCTGAGATAGGTGCCTCACTGATTAAGCATTGGTAACTG
TCAGACCAAGTTTACTCATATATACTTTAGATTGATTTAAAACTTCATTTTTAATTTAAAAGGATCTAGG
TGAAGATCCTTTTTGATAATCTCATGACCAAAATCCCTTAACGTGAGTTTTCGTTCCACTGAGCGTCAGA
CCCCGTAGAAAAGATCAAAGGATCTTCTTGAGATCCTTTTTTTCTGCGCGTAATCTGCTGCTTGCAAACA
AAAAAACCACCGCTACCAGCGGTGGTTTGTTTGCCGGATCAAGAGCTACCAACTCTTTTTCCGAAGGTAA
CTGGCTTCAGCAGAGCGCAGATACCAAATACTGTTCTTCTAGTGTAGCCGTAGTTAGGCCACCACTTCAA
GAACTCTGTAGCACCGCCTACATACCTCGCTCTGCTAATCCTGTTACCAGTGGCTGCTGCCAGTGGCGAT
AAGTCGTGTCTTACCGGGTTGGACTCAAGACGATAGTTACCGGATAAGGCGCAGCGGTCGGGCTGAACGG
GGGGTTCGTGCACACAGCCCAGCTTGGAGCGAACGACCTACACCGAACTGAGATACCTACAGCGTGAGCT
ATGAGAAAGCGCCACGCTTCCCGAAGGGAGAAAGGCGGACAGGTATCCGGTAAGCGGCAGGGTCGGAACA
GGAGAGCGCACGAGGGAGCTTCCAGGGGGAAACGCCTGGTATCTTTATAGTCCTGTCGGGTTTCGCCACC
TCTGACTTGAGCGTCGATTTTTGTGATGCTCGTCAGGGGGGCGGAGCCTATGGAAAAACGCCAGCAACGC
GGCCTTTTTACGGTTCCTGGCCTTTTGCTGGCCTTTTGCTCACATGTTCTTTCCTGCGTTATCCCCTGAT
TCTGTGGATAACCGTATTACCGCCTTTGAGTGAGCTGATACCGCTCGCCGCAGCCGAACGACCGAGCGCA
GCGAGTCAGTGAGCGAGGAAGCGGAAGAGCGCCCAATACGCAAACCGCCTCTCCCCGCGCGTTGGCCGAT
TCATTAATGCAGCTGGCACGACAGGTTTCCCGACTGGAAAGCGGGCAGTGAGCGCAACGCAATTAATGTG
AGTTAGCTCACTCATTAGGCACCCCAGGCTTTACACTTTATGCTTCCGGCTCGTATGTTGTGTGGAATTG
TGAGCGGATAACAATTTCACACAGGAAACAGCTATGACCATGATTACGCCAAGCGCGCAATTAACCCTCA
CTAAAGGGAACAAAAGCTGGAGCTGCAAGCTTAATGTAGTCTTATGCAATACTCTTGTAGTCTTGCAACA
TGGTAACGATGAGTTAGCAACATGCCTTACAAGGAGAGAAAAAGCACCGTGCATGCCGATTGGTGGAAGT
AAGGTGGTACGATCGTGCCTTATTAGGAAGGCAACAGACGGGTCTGACATGGATTGGACGAACCACTGAA
TTGCCGCATTGCAGAGATATTGTATTTAAGTGCCTAGCTCGATACATAAACGGGTCTCTCTGGTTAGACC
AGATCTGAGCCTGGGAGCTCTCTGGCTAACTAGGGAACCCACTGCTTAAGCCTCAATAAAGCTTGCCTTG
AGTGCTTCAAGTAGTGTGTGCCCGTCTGTTGTGTGACTCTGGTAACTAGAGATCCCTCAGACCCTTTTAG
TCAGTGTGGAAAATCTCTAGCAGTGGCGCCCGAACAGGGACTTGAAAGCGAAAGGGAAACCAGAGGAGCT
CTCTCGACGCAGGACTCGGCTTGCTGAAGCGCGCACGGCAAGAGGCGAGGGGCGGCGACTGGTGAGTACG
CCAAAAATTTTGACTAGCGGAGGCTAGAAGGAGAGAGATGGGTGCGAGAGCGTCAGTATTAAGCGGGGGA
GAATTAGATCGCGATGGGAAAAAATTCGGTTAAGGCCAGGGGGAAAGAAAAAATATAAATTAAAACATAT
AGTATGGGCAAGCAGGGAGCTAGAACGATTCGCAGTTAATCCTGGCCTGTTAGAAACATCAGAAGGCTGT
AGACAAATACTGGGACAGCTACAACCATCCCTTCAGACAGGATCAGAAGAACTTAGATCATTATATAATA
CAGTAGCAACCCTCTATTGTGTGCATCAAAGGATAGAGATAAAAGACACCAAGGAAGCTTTAGACAAGAT
AGAGGAAGAGCAAAACAAAAGTAAGACCACCGCACAGCAAGCGGCCGCTGATCTTCAGACCTGGAGGAGG
AGATATGAGGGACAATTGGAGAAGTGAATTATATAAATATAAAGTAGTAAAAATTGAACCATTAGGAGTA
GCACCCACCAAGGCAAAGAGAAGAGTGGTGCAGAGAGAAAAAAGAGCAGTGGGAATAGGAGCTTTGTTCC
TTGGGTTCTTGGGAGCAGCAGGAAGCACTATGGGCGCAGCGTCAATGACGCTGACGGTACAGGCCAGACA
ATTATTGTCTGGTATAGTGCAGCAGCAGAACAATTTGCTGAGGGCTATTGAGGCGCAACAGCATCTGTTG
CAACTCACAGTCTGGGGCATCAAGCAGCTCCAGGCAAGAATCCTGGCTGTGGAAAGATACCTAAAGGATC
AACAGCTCCTGGGGATTTGGGGTTGCTCTGGAAAACTCATTTGCACCACTGCTGTGCCTTGGAATGCTAG
TTGGAGTAATAAATCTCTGGAACAGATTTGGAATCACACGACCTGGATGGAGTGGGACAGAGAAATTAAC
AATTACACAAGCTTAATACACTCCTTAATTGAAGAATCGCAAAACCAGCAAGAAAAGAATGAACAAGAAT
TATTGGAATTAGATAAATGGGCAAGTTTGTGGAATTGGTTTAACATAACAAATTGGCTGTGGTATATAAA
ATTATTCATAATGATAGTAGGAGGCTTGGTAGGTTTAAGAATAGTTTTTGCTGTACTTTCTATAGTGAAT
AGAGTTAGGCAGGGATATTCACCATTATCGTTTCAGACCCACCTCCCAACCCCGAGGGGACCCAGAGAGG
GCCTATTTCCCATGATTCCTTCATATTTGCATATACGATACAAGGCTGTTAGAGAGATAATTAGAATTAA
TTTGACTGTAAACACAAAGATATTAGTACAAAATACGTGACGTAGAAAGTAATAATTTCTTGGGTAGTTT
GCAGTTTTAAAATTATGTTTTAAAATGGACTATCATATGCTTACCGTAACTTGAAAGTATTTCGATTTCT
TGGCTTTATATATCTTGTGGAAAGGACGAAACACCGATAACTGAGACACCAAACTGGTTTTAGAGCTAGA
AATAGCAAGTTAAAATAAGGCTAGTCCGTTATCAACTTGAAAAAGTGGCACCGAGTCGGTGCTTTTTTAA
GCTTGGCGTAACTAGATCTTGAGACAAATGGCAGTATTCATCCACAATTTTAAAAGAAAAGGGGGGATTG
GGGGGTACAGTGCAGGGGAAAGAATAGTAGACATAATAGCAACAGACATACAAACTAAAGAATTACAAAA
ACAAATTACAAAAATTCAAAATTTTCGGGTTTATTACAGGGACAGCAGAGATCCACTTTGGCGCCGGCTC
GAGGGGG
