>Addgene plasmid #76128 | NEK1 gRNA (BRDN0001145167) | depositor partial sequence | sequence record 143588 | Target Sequence
ATAACTGAGACACCAAACTG
