>Addgene plasmid #76128 | NEK1 gRNA (BRDN0001145167) | addgene partial sequence | sequence record 185239 | hU6-F
AAAGTAATAATTTCTTGGGTAGTTTGCAGTTTTAAAATTATGTTTTAAAATGGACTATCATATGCTTACC
GTAACTTGAAAGTATTTCGATTTCTTGGCTTTATATATCTTGTGGAAAGGACGAAACACCGATAACTGAG
ACACCAAACTGGTTTTAGAGCTAGAAATAGCAAGTTAAAATAAGGCTAGTCCGTTATCAACTTGAAAAAG
TGGCACCGAGTCGGTGCTTTTTTAAGCTTGGCGTAACTAGATCTTGAGACAAATGGCAGTATTCATCCAC
AATTTTAAAAGAAAAGGGGGGATTGGGGGGTACAGTGCAGGGGAAAGAATAGTAGACATAATAGCAACAG
ACATACAAACTAAAGAATTACAAAAACAAATTACAAAAATTCAAAATTTTCGGGTTTATTACAGGGACAG
CAGAGATCCACTTTGGCGCCGGCTCGAGGGGGCCCGGGTGCAAAGATGGATAAAGTTTTAAACAGAGAGG
AATCTTTGCAGCTAATGGACCTTCTAGGTCTTGAAAGGAGTGGGAATTGGCTCCGGTGCCCGTCAGTGGG
CAGAGCGCAC
